>Addgene plasmid #163585 | N-GFP-Dcp2 | addgene full sequence | sequence record 323980 | Addgene NGS Result
AACGCCAGCAACGCGGCCTTTTTACGGTTCCTGGCCTTTTGCTGGCCTTTTGCTCACATGTTCTTTCCTG
CGTTATCCCCTGATTCTGTGGATAACCGTATTACCGCCTTTGAGTGAGCTGATACCGCTCGCCGCAGCCG
AACGACCGAGCGCAGCGAGTCAGTGAGCGAGGAAGCGGAAGAGCGCCCAATACGCAAACCGCCTCTCCCC
GCGCGTTGGCCGATTCATTAATGCAGCTGGCACGACAGGTTTCCCGACTGGAAAGCGGGCAGTGAGCGCA
ACGCAATTAATGTGAGTTAGCTCACTCATTAGGCACCCCAGGCTTTACACTTTATGCTTCCGGCTCGTAT
GTTGTGTGGAATTGTGAGCGGATAACAATTTCACACAGGAAACAGCTATGACCATGATTACGCCAAGCGC
GCAATTAACCCTCACTAAAGGGAACAAAAGCTGGAGCTCTCGTCGTAAGGCTGACACTGCAGAAGAAAAG
TCATAATTTGAATACTAGCCGGTATGAAACTGTGATTGATTAACCTGGGGTTACCTAAAGAGAACATAAG
TAATACTCATGACAGAATCAAAACACAATACAAAATTTATCCGAACCTCGGCCCGACTGCCGGCTCGCCG
GGAAAGGGGACAACCGCTTCTATCCGTCGACTAACTTCATCGGCCCAATGGAAGCTATGATATGGGGATT
TCCATTGAGCCGATAGCAATGTAGGGTAATACTGTTGCGTATATAGTGATAGTTATTGAATTTTATTACC
CTGCGGGAATATTGAGACATCACTAAGCACGAATTTTACGTCTGAGGAAAGTTGAATGATGGCAAAATAA
CCAGGAAAAACAAATATTGAATCCTTGTGAAGGATTCCACAGTTGTTTAATCCTCCTTAAGCTCACTTAG
TATCAATTGTCTAAATAATATTGCTTTGAATCTGAAAAAAATAAAAGTACCTTCGCATTAGACAATGAGT
AAAGGAGAAGAACTTTTCACTGGAGTTGTCCCAATTCTTGTTGAATTAGATGGTGATGTTAATGGGCACA
AATTTTCTGTCAGTGGAGAGGGTGAAGGTGATGCAACATACGGAAAACTTACCCTTAAATTTATTTGCAC
TACTGGAAAACTACCTGTTCCATGGCCAACACTTGTCACTACTTTCACTTATGGTGTTCAATGCTTTTCA
AGATACCCAGATCATATGAAACGGCATGACTTTTTCAAGAGTGCCATGCCCGAAGGTTATGTACAGGAAA
GAACTATATTTTTCAAAGATGACGGGAACTACAAGACACGTGCTGAAGTCAAGTTTGAAGGTGATACCCT
TGTTAATAGAATCGAGTTAAAAGGTATTGATTTTAAAGAAGATGGAAACATTCTTGGACACAAATTGGAA
TACAACTATAACTCACACAATGTATACATCATGGCAGACAAACAAAAGAATGGAATCAAAGTTAACTTCA
AAATTAGACACAACATTGAAGATGGAAGCGTTCAACTAGCAGACCATTATCAACAAAATACTCCAATTGG
CGATGGCCCTGTCCTTTTACCAGACAACCATTACCTGTCCACACAATCTGCCCTTTCGAAAGATCCCAAC
GAAAAGAGAGACCACATGGTCCTTCTTGAGTTTGTAACAGCTGCTGGGATTACACATGGCATGGATGAAC
TATACAAACGGATCCCCGGGTTAATTAACTCACTGCCGCTACGACACGCATTGGAGAACGTTACTTCTGT
TGATAGAATTTTAGAGGACTTATTAGTACGTTTTATTATAAATTGTCCGAATGAAGATTTATCGAGTGTC
GAGAGAGAGTTATTTCATTTTGAAGAAGCCTCATGGTTTTACACGGATTTCATCAAATTGATGAATCCAA
CTTTACCCTCCCTAAAGATTAAATCATTTGCTCAATTGATCATAAAACTATGTCCTCTGGTTTGGAAATG
GGACATAAGAGTGGATGAGGCACTCCAGCAATTCTCCAAGTATAAGAAAAGTATACCGGTGAGGGGCGCT
GCCATATTTAACGAGAACCTGAGTAAAATTTTATTGGTACAGGGTACTGAATCGGATTCTTGGTCATTCC
CAAGGGGGAAGATATCTAAAGATGAAAATGACATAGATTGTTGCATTAGAGAAGTGAAAGAAGAAATTGG
TTTCGATTTGACGGACTATATTGACGACAACCAATTCATTGAAAGAAATATTCAAGGTAAAAATTACAAA
ATATTTTTGATATCTGGTGTTTCAGAAGTCTTCAATTTTAAACCTCAAGTTAGAAATGAAATTGATAAGA
TAGAATGGTTCGATTTTAAGAAAATTTCTAAAACAATGTACAAATCAAATATCAAGTATTATCTGATTAA
TTCCATGATGAGACCCTTATCAATGTGGTTAAGGCATCAGAGGCAAATAAAAAATGAAGATCAATTGAAA
TCCTATGCGGAAGAACAATTGAAATTGTTGTTGGGTATCACTAAGGAGGAGCAGATTGATCCCGGTAGAG
AGTTGCTGAATATGTTACATACTGCAGTGCAAGCTAACAGTAATAATAATGCGGTCTCCAACGGACAGGT
ACCCTCGAGCCAAGAGCTTCAGCATTTGAAAGAGCAATCAGGAGAACACAACCAACAGAAGGATCAGCAG
TCATCGTTTTCTTCTCAACAACAACCTTCAATATTTCCATCTCTTTCTGAACCGTTTGCTAACAATAAGA
ATGTTATACCACCTACTATGCCAATGGCTAACGTATTCATGTCAAATCCTCAATTGTTTGCGACAATGAA
TGGCCAGCCTTTTGCACCTTTCCCATTTATGTTACCATTAACTAACAATAGTAATAGCGCTAACCCTATT
CCAACTCCGGTCCCCCCTAATTTTAATGCTCCTCCGAATCCGATGGCTTTTGGTGTTCCAAACATGCATA
ACCTTTCTGGACCAGCAGTATCTCAACCGTTTTCCTTGCCTCCTGCTCCTTTACCGAGGGACTCTGGTTA
CAGCAGCTCCTCCCCTGGGCAGTTGTTAGATATACTAAATTCGAAAAAGCCTGACAGCAACGTGCAATCA
AGCAAAAAGCCAAAGCTTAAAATCTTACAGAGAGGAACGGACTTGAATTCAATCAAGCAAAACAATAATG
ATGAAACTGCTCATTCAAACTCTCAAGCTTTGCTAGATTTGTTGAAAAAACCAACATCATCGCAGAAGAT
ACACGCTTCCAAACCAGATACTTCCTTTTTACCAAATGACTCCGTATCTGGTATACAAGATGCAGAATAT
GAAGATTTCGAGAGTAGTTCAGATGAAGAGGTGGAGACAGCTAGAGATGAAAGAAATTCATTGAATGTAG
ATATTGGGGTGAACGTTATGCCAAGCGAAAAAGACAGCCGAAGAAGTCAAAAGGAAAAACCAAGGAACGA
CGCAAGCAAAACAAACTTGAACGCTTCTGCAGAATCTAATAGTGTAGAATGGGGGCCTGGTAAATCTTCA
CCCTCGACTCAGAGTAAACAGAATTCATCAGTAGGAATGCAGAATAAATATCGTCAAGAAATTCACATTG
GTGATAGTGATGCATATGAAGTCTTCGAAAGCAGTTCTGACGAAGAAGATGGAAAAAAATTGGAAGAACT
GGAACAAACTCAAGACAACTCCAAATTAATTAGCCAAGATATTTTAAAAGAGAACAATTTCCAAGACGGT
GAAGTGCCTCATAGAGATATGCCCACTGAAAGTAATAAATCTATAAACGAAACTGTCGGGTTATCATCAA
CAACAAATACTGTAAAAAAGGTACCCAAAGTTAAAATACTAAAACGAGGTGAAACCTTTGCCAGTCTGGC
GAATGATAAAAAAGCTTTTGATTCAAGCTCCAATGTGTCTTCATCAAAAGATTTATTACAGATGCTAAGA
AACCCAATTTCCTCTACTGTATCTTCAAATCAGCAATCACCAAAATCTCAACATCTAAGTGGGGATGAAG
AAATCATGATGATGTTGAAGAGGAATTCTGTGTCAAAACCTCAAAATAGCGAAGAAAATGCATCAACTTC
AAGTATAAACGATGCGAATGCAAGCGAACTTTTGGGAATGTTAAAACAAAAGGAAAAAGACATTACAGCA
CCAAAACAGCCCTATAATGTTGACTCATACTCGCAGAAAAATTCAGCTAAAGGATTGTTGAATATTTTGA
AAAAGAACGACTCTACCGGGTACCCTCGCACTGAGGGTGGACCGTCAAGTGAAATGTCAACGTCAATGAA
ACGCAACGACGCTACAAATAATCAAGAATTAGATAAGAATTCAACAGAGTTATTAAACTACTTAAAGCCC
AAGCCTCTTAATGATGGGTATGAGAATATTTCAAATAAGGACAGTTCTCATGAATTACTGAATATATTGC
ATGGTAATAAAAACAGCAGCGCCTTCAATAATAATGTATATGCAACTGACGGATATTCCTTGGCATCTGA
TAACAACGAAAATTCCTCAAATAAACTACTAAATATGCTGCAAAACAGGTCTAGTGCAATAAATGAGCCC
AACTTCGACGTCCGTTCGAATGGAACTTCAGGGTCTAATGAATTATTAAGCATTTTGCATAGGAAGTGAG
GCGCGCCACTTCTAAATAAGCGAATTTCTTATGATTTATGATTTTTATTATTAAATAAGTTATAAAAAAA
ATAAGTGTATACAAATTTTAAAGTGACTCTTAGGTTTTAAAACGAAAATTCTTATTCTTGAGTAACTCTT
TCCTGTAGGTCAGGTTGCTTTCTCAGGTATAGTATGAGGTCGCTCTTATTGACCACACCTCTACCGGCAG
ATCCGCTAGGGATAACAGGGTAATATAGATCCCCCGGGCTGCAGGAATTCGATATCAAGCTTATCGATAC
CGTCGACCTCGAGGGGGGGCCCGGTACCCAATTCGCCCTATAGTGAGTCGTATTACGCGCGCTCACTGGC
CGTCGTTTTACAACGTCGTGACTGGGAAAACCCTGGCGTTACCCAACTTAATCGCCTTGCAGCACATCCC
CCTTTCGCCAGCTGGCGTAATAGCGAAGAGGCCCGCACCGATCGCCCTTCCCAACAGTTGCGCAGCCTGA
ATGGCGAATGG
[124 nt withheld, positions 5122-5245]
C
[91 nt withheld, positions 5247-5337]
A
[49 nt withheld, positions 5339-5387]
CCTTTGACGTTGGAGTCCACGTTCTTT
[37 nt withheld, positions 5415-5451]
ACCCTATCTCGGTCTATTCTTTTGATTTATAAGGGATTTTGCCGATTTCGGCCTATTGGTTAAAAAATGA
GCTGATTTAACAAAAATTTAACGCGAATTTTAACAAAATATTAACGCTTACAATTTCCTGATGCGGTATT
TTCTCCTTACGCATCTGTGCGGTATTTCACACCGCATAGGGTAATAACTGATATAATTAAATTGAAGCTC
TAATTTGTGAGTTTAGTATACATGCATTTACTTATAATACAGTTTTTTAGTTTTGCTGGCCGCATCTTCT
CAAATATGCTTCCCAGCCTGCTTTTCTGTAACGTTCACCCTCTACCTTAGCATCCCTTCCCTTTGCAAAT
AGTCCTCTTCCAACAATAATAATGTCAGATCCTGTAGAGACCACATCATCCACGGTTCTATACTGTTGAC
CCAATGCGTCTCCCTTGTCATCTAAACCCACACCGGGTGTCATAATCAACCAATCGTAACCTTCATCTCT
TCCACCCATGTCTCTTTGAGCAATAAAGCCGATAACAAAATCTTTGTCGCTCTTCGCAATGTCAACAGTA
CCCTTAGTATATTCTCCAGTAGATAGGGAGCCCTTGCATGACAATTCTGCTAACATCAAAAGGCCTCTAG
GTTCCTTTGTTACTTCTTCTGCCGCCTGCTTCAAACCGCTAACAATACCTGGGCCCACCACACCGTGTGC
ATTCGTAATGTCTGCCCATTCTGCTATTCTGTATACACCCGCAGAGTACTGCAATTTGACTGTATTACCA
ATGTCAGCAAATTTTCTGTCTTCGAAGAGTAAAAAATTGTACTTGGCGGATAATGCCTTTAGCGGCTTAA
CTGTGCCCTCCATGGAAAAATCAGTCAAGATATCCACATGTGTTTTTAGTAAACAAATTTTGGGACCTAA
TGCTTCAACTAACTCCAGTAATTCCTTGGTGGTACGAACATCCAATGAAGCACACAAGTTTGTTTGCTTT
TCGTGCATGATATTAAATAGCTTGGCAGCAACAGGACTAGGATGAGTAGCAGCACGTTCCTTATATGTAG
CTTTCGACATGATTTATCTTCGTTTCCTGCAGGTTTTTGTTCTGTGCAGTTGGGTTAAGAATACTGGGCA
ATTTCATGTTTCTTCAACACTACATATGCGTATATATACCAATCTAAGTCTGTGCTCCTTCCTTCGTTCT
TCCTTCTGTTCGGAGATTACCGAATCAAAAAAATTTCAAGGAAACCGAAATCAAAAAAAAGAATAAAAAA
AAAATGATGAATTGAAAAGGTGGTATGGTGCACTCTCAGTACAATCTGCTCTGATGCCGCATAGTTAAGC
CAGCCCCGACACCCGCCAACACCCGCTGACGCGCCCTGACGGGCTTGTCTGCTCCCGGCATCCGCTTACA
GACAAGCTGTGACCGTCTCCGGGAGCTGCATGTGTCAGAGGTTTTCACCGTCATCACCGAAACGCGCGAG
ACGAAAGGGCCTCGTGATACGCCTATTTTTATAGGTTAATGTCATGATAATAATGGTTTCTTAGACGGAT
CGCTTGCCTGTAACTTACACGCGCCTCGTATCTTTTAATGATGGAATAATTTGGGAATTTACTCTGTGTT
TATTTATTTTTATGTTTTGTATTTGGATTTTAGAAAGTAAATAAAGAAGGTAGAAGAGTTACGGAATGAA
GAAAAAAAAATAAACAAAGGTTTAAAAAATTTCAACAAAAAGCGTACTTTACATATATATTTATTAGACA
AGAAAAGCAGATTAAATAGATATACATTCGATTAACGATAAGTAAAATGTAAAATCACAGGATTTTCGTG
TGTGGTCTTCTACACAGACAAGATGAAACAATTCGGCATTAATACCTGAGAGCAGGAAGAGCAAGATAAA
AGGTAGTATTTGTTGGCGATCCCCCTAGAGTCTTTTACATCTTCGGAAAACAAAAACTATTTTTTCTTTA
ATTTCTTTTTTTACTTTCTATTTTTAATTTATATATTTATATTAAAAAATTTAAATTATAATTATTTTTA
TAGCACGTGATGAAAAGGACCCAGGTGGCACTTTTCGGGGAAATGTGCGCGGAACCCCTATTTGTTTATT
TTTCTAAATACATTCAAATATGTATCCGCTCATGAGACAATAACCCTGATAAATGCTTCAATAATATTGA
AAAAGGAAGAGTATGAGTATTCAACATTTCCGTGTCGCCCTTATTCCCTTTTTTGCGGCATTTTGCCTTC
CTGTTTTTGCTCACCCAGAAACGCTGGTGAAAGTAAAAGATGCTGAAGATCAGTTGGGTGCACGAGTGGG
TTACATCGAACTGGATCTCAACAGCGGTAAGATCCTTGAGAGTTTTCGCCCCGAAGAACGTTTTCCAATG
ATGAGCACTTTTAAAGTTCTGCTATGTGGCGCGGTATTATCCCGTATTGACGCCGGGCAAGAGCAACTCG
GTCGCCGCATACACTATTCTCAGAATGACTTGGTTGAGTACTCACCAGTCACAGAAAAGCATCTTACGGA
TGGCATGACAGTAAGAGAATTATGCAGTGCTGCCATAACCATGAGTGATAACACTGCGGCCAACTTACTT
CTGACAACGATCGGAGGACCGAAGGAGCTAACCGCTTTTTTGCACAACATGGGGGATCATGTAACTCGCC
TTGATCGTTGGGAACCGGAGCTGAATGAAGCCATACCAAACGACGAGCGTGACACCACGATGCCTGTAGC
AATGGCAACAACGTTGCGCAAACTATTAACTGGCGAACTACTTACTCTAGCTTCCCGGCAACAATTAATA
GACTGGATGGAGGCGGATAAAGTTGCAGGACCACTTCTGCGCTCGGCCCTTCCGGCTGGCTGGTTTATTG
CTGATAAATCTGGAGCCGGTGAGCGTGGGTCTCGCGGTATCATTGCAGCACTGGGGCCAGATGGTAAGCC
CTCCCGTATCGTAGTTATCTACACGACGGGGAGTCAGGCAACTATGGATGAACGAAATAGACAGATCGCT
GAGATAGGTGCCTCACTGATTAAGCATTGGTAACTGTCAGACCAAGTTTACTCATATATACTTTAGATTG
ATTTAAAACTTCATTTTTAATTTAAAAGGATCTAGGTGAAGATCCTTTTTGATAATCTCATGACCAAAAT
CCCTTAACGTGAGTTTTCGTTCCACTGAGCGTCAGACCCCGTAGAAAAGATCAAAGGATCTTCTTGAGAT
CCTTTTTTTCTGCGCGTAATCTGCTGCTTGCAAACAAAAAAACCACCGCTACCAGCGGTGGTTTGTTTGC
CGGATCAAGAGCTACCAACTCTTTTTCCGAAGGTAACTGGCTTCAGCAGAGCGCAGATACCAAATACTGT
TCTTCTAGTGTAGCCGTAGTTAGGCCACCACTTCAAGAACTCTGTAGCACCGCCTACATACCTCGCTCTG
CTAATCCTGTTACCAGTGGCTGCTGCCAGTGGCGATAAGTCGTGTCTTACCGGGTTGGACTCAAGACGAT
AGTTACCGGATAAGGCGCAGCGGTCGGGCTGAACGGGGGGTTCGTGCACACAGCCCAGCTTGGAGCGAAC
GACCTACACCGAACTGAGATACCTACAGCGTGAGCTATGAGAAAGCGCCACGCTTCCCGAAGGGAGAAAG
GCGGACAGGTATCCGGTAAGCGGCAGGGTCGGAACAGGAGAGCGCACGAGGGAGCTTCCAGGGGGAAACG
CCTGGTATCTTTATAGTCCTGTCGGGTTTCGCCACCTCTGACTTGAGCGTCGATTTTTGTGATGCTCGTC
AGGGGGGCGGAGCCTATGGAAA
Features (pLannotate 1.2.2; 22 found; start..end, strand, type, name):
     48..181     +  rep_origin     RSF ori (fragment): Plasmids containing the RSF 1030 origin of replication can be propagated in E. coli cells that contain additional plasmids with compatible origins.
    183..275     +  CDS            lacI (fragment): lac repressor; lacI; The lac repressor binds to the lac operator to inhibit transcription in E. coli. This inhibition can be relieved by adding lactose or isopropyl-β-D-thiogalactopyranoside (IPTG).
    288..309     +  protein_bind   CAP binding site: CAP binding activates transcription in the presence of cAMP. E. coli catabolite activator protein
    324..354     +  promoter       lac promoter: promoter for the E. coli lac operon
    362..378     +  protein_bind   lac operator: The lac repressor binds to the lac operator to inhibit transcription in E. coli. This inhibition can be relieved by adding lactose or isopropyl-β-D-thiogalactopyranoside (IPTG). lac repressor encoded by lacI
    423..441     +  promoter       T3 promoter: promoter for bacteriophage T3 RNA polymerase
    975..1688    +  CDS            GFP (S65T): GFP (S65T) is a basic (constitutively fluorescent) green fluorescent protein published in 1995, derived from Aequorea victoria.
   1710..4616    +  CDS            DCP2: DCP2_YEAST - Also known as PSU1. Experimental evidence at protein level: Swiss-Prot protein existence level 1. Catalytic component of the decapping complex necessary for the degradation of mRNAs, both in normal mRNA turnover and in nonsense- mediated mRNA decay (PubMed:10508173, PubMed:11139489, PubMed:11741542). Removes the 7-methyl guanine cap structure from mRNA molecules, yielding a 5'-phosphorylated mRNA fragment and 7m-GDP (PubMed:12554866). Decapping is the major pathway of mRNA degradation in yeast and occurs through deadenylation, decapping and subsequent 5' to 3' exonucleolytic decay
   4640..4827    +  terminator     ADH1 terminator: S. cerevisiae ADH1; transcription terminator for the S. cerevisiae alcohol dehydrogenase 1 (ADH1) gene
   4858..4928    +  misc_feature   MCS (fragment): pBluescript multiple cloning site
   4937..4955    -  promoter       T7 promoter: promoter for bacteriophage T7 RNA polymerase
   4963..5118    +  CDS            lacZα (fragment): LacZα fragment of β-galactosidase; lacZ fragment
   5122..5550    +  rep_origin     f1 ori (sequence partly withheld): f1 bacteriophage origin of replication; arrow indicates direction of (+) strand synthesis
   5578..5629    -  misc_feature   bom (fragment): basis of mobility region from pBR322
   5708..6511    -  CDS            URA3: orotidine-5'-phosphate decarboxylase, required for uracil biosynthesis; S. cerevisiae URA3; yeast auxotrophic marker, counterselectable with 5-fluoroorotic acid (5-FOA)
   6512..6727    -  promoter       URA3 promoter: S. cerevisiae URA3
   6735..6784    -  misc_feature   bom (fragment): basis of mobility region from pBR322
   6886..6921    -  CDS            rop (fragment): Rop protein, which maintains plasmids at low copy number; rop
   6989..7492    -  misc_feature   CEN/ARS: S. cerevisiae CEN6 centromere fused to an autonomously replicating sequence
   7529..7633    +  promoter       AmpR promoter: bla
   7634..8494    +  CDS            AmpR: β-lactamase; bla; confers resistance to ampicillin, carbenicillin, and related antibiotics
   8665..9253    +  rep_origin     ori: high-copy-number ColE1/pMB1/pBR322/pUC origin of replication
