[The description below was written by a language model from this plasmid's Addgene catalogue record and pLannotate feature annotations shown in this document.]
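Description:
N-GFP-Dcp2 is a yeast–E. coli shuttle plasmid built on the pRP1903 backbone for expressing full-length S. cerevisiae Dcp2 with an N-terminal GFP tag at near-endogenous levels. The sequenced record is about 9.3 kb. In bacteria it is maintained through a ColE1/pUC-type origin and selected with ampicillin via the β-lactamase gene. The catalogue nonetheless lists it as low copy, which may reflect its behaviour in yeast. There, a CEN6/ARS element provides centromeric replication and stable segregation at roughly one or a few copies per cell, and URA3 under its own promoter allows selection on medium lacking uracil and counterselection with 5-FOA. The backbone carries pBluescript-type remnants: an f1 origin, lac promoter/operator and lacZα fragments, partial multiple cloning site, and flanking T3 and T7 promoters. Several short annotated fragments (RSF ori, lacI, bom, rop) appear to be vestigial matches rather than functional parts.

The payload is a GFP (S65T) coding sequence placed directly upstream of the DCP2 open reading frame, separated by a short linker region, and followed by the ADH1 transcription terminator. The catalogue states that expression is driven by the native DCP2 promoter. This promoter is not annotated in the feature table but presumably lies in the unannotated stretch of roughly 500 bp between the T3 promoter and GFP. Dcp2 is the catalytic subunit of the mRNA decapping complex, which removes the 7-methylguanosine cap during normal mRNA turnover and nonsense-mediated decay. Combining the native promoter with a centromeric backbone keeps the fusion protein close to physiological abundance. That suits quantitative fluorescence imaging of Dcp2 localization and concentration, as in the associated study of P body composition in yeast.
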