Addgene plasmid #163585: N-GFP-Dcp2
Purpose: express N-terminal GFP tagged Dcp2 FL at endogenous level in S.cerevisiae
Depositing lab: Michael Rosen. Depositing organization: University of Texas Southwestern Medical Center. Publication: A quantitative inventory of yeast P body proteins reveals principles of composition and specificity. Xing W, Muhlrad D, Parker R, Rosen MK. Elife. 2020 Jun 19;9. pii: 56525. doi: 10.7554/eLife.56525. PubMed 32553117.
Backbone
  Vector backbone: pRP1903
  Backbone size w/o insert (bp): 5827
  Vector type: Yeast Expression
  Selectable markers: URA3
Growth in bacteria
  Bacterial resistance: Ampicillin, 100 μg/mL
  Growth temperature: 37°C
  Growth strain: DH5alpha
  Copy number: Low Copy
Gene/Insert
  Gene/Insert name: Dcp2
  Species: S. cerevisiae (budding yeast)
  Insert size (bp): 4174
  Entrez Gene: DCP2 (a.k.a. YNL118C, PSU1)
  Promoter: DCP2 promoter
  Tag / fusion protein: GFP (N terminal on insert)
  Cloning method: Gibson Cloning
  Sequencing primers: 5′ See comments; 3′ Dcp2-seq3: CCACATTGATAAGGGTCTC
Resource information
  A portion of this plasmid was derived from a plasmid made by: received from Roy Parker's lab at University of Colorado, Boulder
Terms and licenses: Academic/Nonprofit Terms; Industry Terms: Not Available to Industry
Depositor comments: 5' sequencing primers: Dcp2-seq1b:CGAATTTTACGTCTGAGGAAAG. Dcp2-seq2b: gacatagattgttgcattag. Dcp2-seq3b: cttcagcatttgaaagagca Dcp2-seq4b:gcaaaacaataatgatgaaa Dcp2-seq5b: gagaacaatttccaagacgg. Dcp2-seq7:tgaaacgcaacgacgctaca Dcp2-seq8b: GATACCCAGATCATATGAAACG
How to cite: N-GFP-Dcp2 was a gift from Michael Rosen (Addgene plasmid # 163585 ; http://n2t.net/addgene:163585 ; RRID:Addgene_163585)
