>Addgene plasmid #163585 | N-GFP-Dcp2 | depositor partial sequence | sequence record 317007 | insert sequence
GAGCTCTCGTCGTAAGGCTGACACTGCAGAAGAAAAGTCATAATTTGAATACTAGCCGGTATGAAACTGT
GATTGATTAACCTGGGGTTACCTAAAGAGAACATAAGTAATACTCATGACAGAATCAAAACACAATACAA
AATTTATCCGAACCTCGGCCCGACTGCCGGCTCGCCGGGAAAGGGGACAACCGCTTCTATCCGTCGACTA
ACTTCATCGGCCCAATGGAAGCTATGATATGGGGATTTCCATTGAGCCGATAGCAATGTAGGGTAATACT
GTTGCGTATATAGTGATAGTTATTGAATTTTATTACCCTGCGGGAATATTGAGACATCACTAAGCACGAA
TTTTACGTCTGAGGAAAGTTGAATGATGGCAAAATAACCAGGAAAAACAAATATTGAATCCTTGTGAAGG
ATTCCACAGTTGTTTAATCCTCCTTAAGCTCACTTAGTATCAATTGTCTAAATAATATTGCTTTGAATCT
GAAAAAAATAAAAGTACCTTCGCATTAGACAATGAGTAAAGGAGAAGAACTTTTCACTGGAGTTGTCCCA
ATTCTTGTTGAATTAGATGGTGATGTTAATGGGCACAAATTTTCTGTCAGTGGAGAGGGTGAAGGTGATG
CAACATACGGAAAACTTACCCTTAAATTTATTTGCACTACTGGAAAACTACCTGTTCCATGGCCAACACT
TGTCACTACTTTCACTTATGGTGTTCAATGCTTTTCAAGATACCCAGATCATATGAAACGGCATGACTTT
TTCAAGAGTGCCATGCCCGAAGGTTATGTACAGGAAAGAACTATATTTTTCAAAGATGACGGGAACTACA
AGACACGTGCTGAAGTCAAGTTTGAAGGTGATACCCTTGTTAATAGAATCGAGTTAAAAGGTATTGATTT
TAAAGAAGATGGAAACATTCTTGGACACAAATTGGAATACAACTATAACTCACACAATGTATACATCATG
GCAGACAAACAAAAGAATGGAATCAAAGTTAACTTCAAAATTAGACACAACATTGAAGATGGAAGCGTTC
AACTAGCAGACCATTATCAACAAAATACTCCAATTGGCGATGGCCCTGTCCTTTTACCAGACAACCATTA
CCTGTCCACACAATCTGCCCTTTCGAAAGATCCCAACGAAAAGAGAGACCACATGGTCCTTCTTGAGTTT
GTAACAGCTGCTGGGATTACACATGGCATGGATGAACTATACAAACGGATCCCCGGGTTAATTAACTCAC
TGCCGCTACGACACGCATTGGAGAACGTTACTTCTGTTGATAGAATTTTAGAGGACTTATTAGTACGTTT
TATTATAAATTGTCCGAATGAAGATTTATCGAGTGTCGAGAGAGAGTTATTTCATTTTGAAGAAGCCTCA
TGGTTTTACACGGATTTCATCAAATTGATGAATCCAACTTTACCCTCCCTAAAGATTAAATCATTTGCTC
AATTGATCATAAAACTATGTCCTCTGGTTTGGAAATGGGACATAAGAGTGGATGAGGCACTCCAGCAATT
CTCCAAGTATAAGAAAAGTATACCGGTGAGGGGCGCTGCCATATTTAACGAGAACCTGAGTAAAATTTTA
TTGGTACAGGGTACTGAATCGGATTCTTGGTCATTCCCAAGGGGGAAGATATCTAAAGATGAAAATGACA
TAGATTGTTGCATTAGAGAAGTGAAAGAAGAAATTGGTTTCGATTTGACGGACTATATTGACGACAACCA
ATTCATTGAAAGAAATATTCAAGGTAAAAATTACAAAATATTTTTGATATCTGGTGTTTCAGAAGTCTTC
AATTTTAAACCTCAAGTTAGAAATGAAATTGATAAGATAGAATGGTTCGATTTTAAGAAAATTTCTAAAA
CAATGTACAAATCAAATATCAAGTATTATCTGATTAATTCCATGATGAGACCCTTATCAATGTGGTTAAG
GCATCAGAGGCAAATAAAAAATGAAGATCAATTGAAATCCTATGCGGAAGAACAATTGAAATTGTTGTTG
GGTATCACTAAGGAGGAGCAGATTGATCCCGGTAGAGAGTTGCTGAATATGTTACATACTGCAGTGCAAG
CTAACAGTAATAATAATGCGGTCTCCAACGGACAGGTACCCTCGAGCCAAGAGCTTCAGCATTTGAAAGA
GCAATCAGGAGAACACAACCAACAGAAGGATCAGCAGTCATCGTTTTCTTCTCAACAACAACCTTCAATA
TTTCCATCTCTTTCTGAACCGTTTGCTAACAATAAGAATGTTATACCACCTACTATGCCAATGGCTAACG
TATTCATGTCAAATCCTCAATTGTTTGCGACAATGAATGGCCAGCCTTTTGCACCTTTCCCATTTATGTT
ACCATTAACTAACAATAGTAATAGCGCTAACCCTATTCCAACTCCGGTCCCCCCTAATTTTAATGCTCCT
CCGAATCCGATGGCTTTTGGTGTTCCAAACATGCATAACCTTTCTGGACCAGCAGTATCTCAACCGTTTT
CCTTGCCTCCTGCTCCTTTACCGAGGGACTCTGGTTACAGCAGCTCCTCCCCTGGGCAGTTGTTAGATAT
ACTAAATTCGAAAAAGCCTGACAGCAACGTGCAATCAAGCAAAAAGCCAAAGCTTAAAATCTTACAGAGA
GGAACGGACTTGAATTCAATCAAGCAAAACAATAATGATGAAACTGCTCATTCAAACTCTCAAGCTTTGC
TAGATTTGTTGAAAAAACCAACATCATCGCAGAAGATACACGCTTCCAAACCAGATACTTCCTTTTTACC
AAATGACTCCGTATCTGGTATACAAGATGCAGAATATGAAGATTTCGAGAGTAGTTCAGATGAAGAGGTG
GAGACAGCTAGAGATGAAAGAAATTCATTGAATGTAGATATTGGGGTGAACGTTATGCCAAGCGAAAAAG
ACAGCCGAAGAAGTCAAAAGGAAAAACCAAGGAACGACGCAAGCAAAACAAACTTGAACGCTTCTGCAGA
ATCTAATAGTGTAGAATGGGGGCCTGGTAAATCTTCACCCTCGACTCAGAGTAAACAGAATTCATCAGTA
GGAATGCAGAATAAATATCGTCAAGAAATTCACATTGGTGATAGTGATGCATATGAAGTCTTCGAAAGCA
GTTCTGACGAAGAAGATGGAAAAAAATTGGAAGAACTGGAACAAACTCAAGACAACTCCAAATTAATTAG
CCAAGATATTTTAAAAGAGAACAATTTCCAAGACGGTGAAGTGCCTCATAGAGATATGCCCACTGAAAGT
AATAAATCTATAAACGAAACTGTCGGGTTATCATCAACAACAAATACTGTAAAAAAGGTACCCAAAGTTA
AAATACTAAAACGAGGTGAAACCTTTGCCAGTCTGGCGAATGATAAAAAAGCTTTTGATTCAAGCTCCAA
TGTGTCTTCATCAAAAGATTTATTACAGATGCTAAGAAACCCAATTTCCTCTACTGTATCTTCAAATCAG
CAATCACCAAAATCTCAACATCTAAGTGGGGATGAAGAAATCATGATGATGTTGAAGAGGAATTCTGTGT
CAAAACCTCAAAATAGCGAAGAAAATGCATCAACTTCAAGTATAAACGATGCGAATGCAAGCGAACTTTT
GGGAATGTTAAAACAAAAGGAAAAAGACATTACAGCACCAAAACAGCCCTATAATGTTGACTCATACTCG
CAGAAAAATTCAGCTAAAGGATTGTTGAATATTTTGAAAAAGAACGACTCTACCGGGTACCCTCGCACTG
AGGGTGGACCGTCAAGTGAAATGTCAACGTCAATGAAACGCAACGACGCTACAAATAATCAAGAATTAGA
TAAGAATTCAACAGAGTTATTAAACTACTTAAAGCCCAAGCCTCTTAATGATGGGTATGAGAATATTTCA
AATAAGGACAGTTCTCATGAATTACTGAATATATTGCATGGTAATAAAAACAGCAGCGCCTTCAATAATA
ATGTATATGCAACTGACGGATATTCCTTGGCATCTGATAACAACGAAAATTCCTCAAATAAACTACTAAA
TATGCTGCAAAACAGGTCTAGTGCAATAAATGAGCCCAACTTCGACGTCCGTTCGAATGGAACTTCAGGG
TCTAATGAATTATTAAGCATTTTGCATAGGAAGTGAGGCGCGCC
